Addgene plasmid #244984: 2xmyc-RAB10 (T73A)
Purpose: Express RAB10 in mammalian cells with 2xmyc tag and T73A mutation
Depositing lab: Luis Bonet-Ponce. Depositing organization: Ohio State University. Publication: JIP4 and RILPL1 utilize opposing motor force to dynamically regulate lysosomal tubulation. Bonet-Ponce L, Tegicho T, Fernandez-Martinez N, Rozenberg IA, Ashriem M, Beilina A, Kluss JH, Li Y, Cookson MR. J Cell Biol. 2025 Nov 3;224(11):e202404018. doi: 10.1083/jcb.202404018. Epub 2025 Sep 24. PubMed 40990465.
Backbone
  Vector backbone: pDEST-CMV-Tag3B-2xmyc
  Vector type: Mammalian Expression
Growth in bacteria
  Bacterial resistance: Kanamycin, 50 μg/mL
  Growth temperature: 37°C
  Growth strain: DH5alpha
  Copy number: High Copy
Gene/Insert
  Gene/Insert name: RAB10
  Species: H. sapiens (human)
  Mutation: T73A
  Entrez Gene: RAB10
  Promoter: CMV
  Tag / fusion protein: 2xmyc (N terminal on backbone)
  Cloning method: Gateway Cloning
Terms and licenses: Academic/Nonprofit Terms; Industry Terms: Not Available to Industry
How to cite: 2xmyc-RAB10 (T73A) was a gift from Luis Bonet-Ponce (Addgene plasmid # 244984 ; http://n2t.net/addgene:244984 ; RRID:Addgene_244984)
