[The description below was written by a language model from this plasmid's Addgene catalogue record and pLannotate feature annotations shown in this document.]
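Description:
2xmyc-RAB10 (T73A) is a mammalian expression plasmid of about 5 kb, built by Gateway cloning into the pDEST-CMV-Tag3B-2xmyc destination backbone. It is maintained in E. coli as a high-copy plasmid through a ColE1/pUC-type origin and is selected with kanamycin. The resistance gene is the Tn5 NeoR/KanR aminoglycoside phosphotransferase. It sits downstream of both a bacterial (bla) promoter and the SV40 enhancer/early promoter and is followed by an HSV TK polyadenylation signal, so the same cassette can also confer G418 resistance in mammalian cells. An f1 origin is also present. Several short annotated fragments (lacZα, ble, bGH poly(A), SV40 small t intron and large T antigen sequences) appear to be backbone remnants or partial matches rather than functional parts.

The expression unit is driven by the human CMV immediate-early enhancer and promoter. Two Myc epitope copies follow, which the annotation software lists as fragments of a 3xMyc tag. These lie upstream of an attB1 site, the human RAB10 coding sequence, an attB2 site and an SV40 polyadenylation signal. The product is therefore RAB10 with an N-terminal 2xmyc tag contributed by the backbone and joined through the attB1-encoded linker. T3 and T7 phage promoters flank the tagged insert. The catalogue entry records a T73A substitution in RAB10, replacing threonine 73 with alanine, a change that prevents phosphorylation at that residue. The feature table does not mark the mutation itself. The stated purpose is expression of myc-tagged RAB10 T73A in mammalian cells, and the associated publication concerns regulation of lysosomal tubulation.
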