Features (pLannotate 1.2.2; 23 found; start..end, strand, type, name):
     67..370     +  enhancer       CMV enhancer: human cytomegalovirus immediate early enhancer
    371..574     +  promoter       CMV promoter: human cytomegalovirus (CMV) immediate early promoter
    620..638     +  promoter       T3 promoter: promoter for bacteriophage T3 RNA polymerase
    651..674     +  misc_feature   MCS (fragment): pBluescript multiple cloning site
    679..708     +  CDS            3xMyc (fragment): 3 tandem Myc epitope tags
    724..753     +  CDS            3xMyc (fragment): 3 tandem Myc epitope tags
    753..772     +  misc_feature   MCS (fragment): pBluescript multiple cloning site
    772..796     +  protein_bind   attB1: mutant version of attB; recombination site for the Gateway® BP reaction BP Clonase™
    811..1410    +  CDS            RAB10: RAB10_HUMAN - Experimental evidence at protein level: Swiss-Prot protein existence level 1. (Microbial infection) Upon Legionella pneumophila infection promotes endoplasmic reticulum recruitment and bacterial replication. Plays a role in remodeling the Legionella-containing vacuole (LCV) into an endoplasmic reticulum-like vacuole. From Homo sapiens (Human).
   1427..1451    -  protein_bind   attB2: mutant version of attB; recombination site for the Gateway® BP reaction BP Clonase™
   1501..1519    -  promoter       T7 promoter: promoter for bacteriophage T7 RNA polymerase
   1529..1568    +  CDS            lacZα (fragment): LacZα fragment of β-galactosidase; lacZ fragment
   1578..1633    +  intron         small t intron (fragment): SV40 (simian virus 40) small t antigen intron
   1633..1770    +  CDS            large T antigen (fragment): large T antigen from SV40 (simian virus 40)
   1793..1914    +  polyA_signal   SV40 poly(A) signal: SV40 polyadenylation signal
   1948..2376    -  rep_origin     f1 ori (sequence partly withheld): f1 bacteriophage origin of replication; arrow indicates direction of (+) strand synthesis
   2403..2505    +  promoter       AmpR promoter: bla
   2509..2866    +  promoter       SV40 promoter: SV40 enhancer and early promoter
   2901..3695    +  CDS            NeoR/KanR: aminoglycoside phosphotransferase from Tn5; aph(3')-II (or nptII); confers resistance to neomycin, kanamycin, and G418 (Geneticin®)
   3716..3868    +  CDS            ble (fragment): BLE_KLEPN - Experimental evidence at protein level: Swiss-Prot protein existence level 1. Binding protein with a strong affinity to the bleomycin family of antibiotics. Binds to CL990; an antimitotic-antibiotic compound. From Klebsiella pneumoniae.
   3927..3974    +  polyA_signal   HSV TK poly(A) signal: herpes simplex virus thymidine kinase polyadenylation signal (Cole and Stacy, 1985)
   4065..4081    -  polyA_signal   bGH poly(A) signal (fragment): bovine growth hormone polyadenylation signal
   4303..4891    +  rep_origin     ori: high-copy-number ColE1/pMB1/pBR322/pUC origin of replication
>Addgene plasmid #244984 | 2xmyc-RAB10 (T73A) | addgene full sequence | sequence record 489404 | Addgene NGS Result
ATGCATTAGTTATTAATAGTAATCAATTACGGGGTCATTAGTTCATAGCCCATATATGGAGTTCCGCGTT
ACATAACTTACGGTAAATGGCCCGCCTGGCTGACCGCCCAACGACCCCCGCCCATTGACGTCAATAATGA
CGTATGTTCCCATAGTAACGCCAATAGGGACTTTCCATTGACGTCAATGGGTGGAGTATTTACGGTAAAC
TGCCCACTTGGCAGTACATCAAGTGTATCATATGCCAAGTACGCCCCCTATTGACGTCAATGACGGTAAA
TGGCCCGCCTGGCATTATGCCCAGTACATGACCTTATGGGACTTTCCTACTTGGCAGTACATCTACGTAT
TAGTCATCGCTATTACCATGGTGATGCGGTTTTGGCAGTACATCAATGGGCGTGGATAGCGGTTTGACTC
ACGGGGATTTCCAAGTCTCCACCCCATTGACGTCAATGGGAGTTTGTTTTGGCACCAAAATCAACGGGAC
TTTCCAAAATGTCGTAACAACTCCGCCCCATTGACGCAAATGGGCGGTAGGCGTGTACGGTGGGAGGTCT
ATATAAGCAGAGCTGGTTTAGTGAACCGTCAGATCCGCTAGCGATTACGCCAAGCTCGAAATTAACCCTC
ACTAAAGGGAACAAAAGCTGGAGCTCCACCGCGGTGGCGGCCGCCATGGAGCAGAAACTCATCTCTGAAG
AGGATCTGAGCCCGGGCGGATCCGAGCAGAAACTCATCTCTGAAGAGGATCTGCTGCAGGAATTCGATAT
CACAAGTTTGTACAAAAAAGCAGGCTCCGAATTCGCCCTTATGGCGAAGAAGACGTACGACCTGCTTTTC
AAGCTGCTCCTGATCGGGGATTCCGGAGTGGGGAAGACCTGCGTCCTTTTTCGTTTTTCGGATGATGCCT
TCAATACTACCTTTATTTCCACCATAGGAATAGACTTCAAGATCAAAACAGTTGAATTACAAGGAAAGAA
GATCAAGCTACAGATATGGGATACAGCAGGCCAGGAGCGATTTCACGCCATCACAACCTCCTACTACAGA
GGCGCAATGGGTATCATGCTAGTATATGACATCACCAATGGTAAAAGTTTTGAAAACATCAGCAAATGGC
TTAGAAACATAGATGAGCATGCCAATGAAGATGTGGAAAGAATGTTACTAGGAAACAAGTGTGATATGGA
CGACAAAAGAGTTGTACCTAAAGGAAAAGGAGAACAGATTGCAAGGGAGCATGGTATTAGGTTTTTTGAG
ACTAGTGCAAAAGCAAATATAAACATCGAAAAGGCGTTCCTCACGTTAGCTGAAGATATCCTTCGAAAGA
CCCCTGTAAAAGAGCCCAACAGTGAAAATGTAGATATCAGCAGTGGAGGAGGCGTGACAGGCTGGAAGAG
CAAATGCTGCTGAAAGGGCGAATTCGACCCAGCTTTCTTGTACAAAGTGGTGATCGGTACCTTAATTAAT
TAAGGTACCAGGTAAGTGTACCCAATTCGCCCTATAGTGAGTCGTATTACAATTCACTCGATCGCCCTTC
CCAACAGTTGCGCAGCCTGAATGGCGAATGGAGATCCAATTTTTAAGTGTATAATGTGTTAAACTACTGA
TTCTAATTGTTTGTGTATTTTAGATTCACAGTCCCAAGGCTCATTTCAGGCCCCTCAGTCCTCACAGTCT
GTTCATGATCATAATCAGCCATACCACATTTGTAGAGGTTTTACTTGCTTTAAAAAACCTCCCACACCTC
CCCCTGAACCTGAAACATAAAATGAATGCAATTGTTGTTGTTAACTTGTTTATTGCAGCTTATAATGGTT
ACAAATAAAGCAATAGCATCACAAATTTCACAAATAAAGCATTTTTTTCACTGCATTCTAGTTGTGGTTT
GTCCAAACTCATCAATGTATCTTAACGCGTAAATTGTAAGCGTTAATATTTTGTTAAAATTCGCGTTAAA
TTTTTGTTAAATCAGCTCATTTTTTAACCAATAGGCCGAAATCGGCAAAATCCCTTATAAATCAAAAGAA
TAGACCGAGATAGGGT
[37 nt withheld, positions 2047-2083]
AAAGAACGTGGACTCCAACGTCAAAGG
[49 nt withheld, positions 2111-2159]
T
[91 nt withheld, positions 2161-2251]
G
[124 nt withheld, positions 2253-2376]
CAGGTGGCACTTTTCGGGGAAATGTGCGCGGAACCCCTATTTGTTTATTTTTCTAAATACATTCAAATAT
GTATCCGCTCATGAGACAATAACCCTGATAAATGCTTCAATAATATTGAAAAAGGAAGAATCCTGAGGCG
GAAAGAACCAGCTGTGGAATGTGTGTCAGTTAGGGTGTGGAAAGTCCCCAGGCTCCCCAGCAGGCAGAAG
TATGCAAAGCATGCATCTCAATTAGTCAGCAACCAGGTGTGGAAAGTCCCCAGGCTCCCCAGCAGGCAGA
AGTATGCAAAGCATGCATCTCAATTAGTCAGCAACCATAGTCCCGCCCCTAACTCCGCCCATCCCGCCCC
TAACTCCGCCCAGTTCCGCCCATTCTCCGCCCCATGGCTGACTAATTTTTTTTATTTATGCAGAGGCCGA
GGCCGCCTCGGCCTCTGAGCTATTCCAGAAGTAGTGAGGAGGCTTTTTTGGAGGCCTAGGCTTTTGCAAA
GATCGATCAAGAGACAGGATGAGGATCGTTTCGCATGATTGAACAAGATGGATTGCACGCAGGTTCTCCG
GCCGCTTGGGTGGAGAGGCTATTCGGCTATGACTGGGCACAACAGACAATCGGCTGCTCTGATGCCGCCG
TGTTCCGGCTGTCAGCGCAGGGGCGCCCGGTTCTTTTTGTCAAGACCGACCTGTCCGGTGCCCTGAATGA
ACTGCAAGACGAGGCAGCGCGGCTATCGTGGCTGGCCACGACGGGCGTTCCTTGCGCAGCTGTGCTCGAC
GTTGTCACTGAAGCGGGAAGGGACTGGCTGCTATTGGGCGAAGTGCCGGGGCAGGATCTCCTGTCATCTC
ACCTTGCTCCTGCCGAGAAAGTATCCATCATGGCTGATGCAATGCGGCGGCTGCATACGCTTGATCCGGC
TACCTGCCCATTCGACCACCAAGCGAAACATCGCATCGAGCGAGCACGTACTCGGATGGAAGCCGGTCTT
GTCGATCAGGATGATCTGGACGAAGAACATCAGGGGCTCGCGCCAGCCGAACTGTTCGCCAGGCTCAAGG
CGAGCATGCCCGACGGCGAGGATCTCGTCGTGACCCATGGCGATGCCTGCTTGCCGAATATCATGGTGGA
AAATGGCCGCTTTTCTGGATTCATCGACTGTGGCCGGCTGGGTGTGGCGGACCGCTATCAGGACATAGCG
TTGGCTACCCGTGATATTGCTGAAGAACTTGGCGGCGAATGGGCTGACCGCTTCCTCGTGCTTTACGGTA
TCGCCGCTCCCGATTCGCAGCGCATCGCCTTCTATCGCCTTCTTGACGAGTTCTTCTGAGCGGGACTCTG
GGGTTCGAAATGACCGACCAAGCGACGCCCAACCTGCCATCACGAGATTTCGATTCCACCGCCGCCTTCT
ATGAAAGGTTGGGCTTCGGAATCGTTTTCCGGGACGCCGGCTGGATGATCCTCCAGCGCGGGGATCTCAT
GCTGGAGTTCTTCGCCCACCCTAGGGGGAGGCTAACTGAAACACGGAAGGAGACAATACCGGAAGGAACC
CGCGCTATGACGGCAATAAAAAGACAGAATAAAACGCACGGTGTTGGGTCGTTTGTTCATAAACGCGGGG
TTCGGTCCCAGGGCTGGCACTCTGTCGATACCCCACCGAGACCCCATTGGGGCCAATACGCCCGCGTTTC
TTCCTTTTCCCCACCCCACCCCCCAAGTTCGGGTGAAGGCCCAGGGCTCGCAGCCAACGTCGGGGCGGCA
GGCCCTGCCATAGCCTCAGGTTACTCATATATACTTTAGATTGATTTAAAACTTCATTTTTAATTTAAAA
GGATCTAGGTGAAGATCCTTTTTGATAATCTCATGACCAAAATCCCTTAACGTGAGTTTTCGTTCCACTG
AGCGTCAGACCCCGTAGAAAAGATCAAAGGATCTTCTTGAGATCCTTTTTTTCTGCGCGTAATCTGCTGC
TTGCAAACAAAAAAACCACCGCTACCAGCGGTGGTTTGTTTGCCGGATCAAGAGCTACCAACTCTTTTTC
CGAAGGTAACTGGCTTCAGCAGAGCGCAGATACCAAATACTGTTCTTCTAGTGTAGCCGTAGTTAGGCCA
CCACTTCAAGAACTCTGTAGCACCGCCTACATACCTCGCTCTGCTAATCCTGTTACCAGTGGCTGCTGCC
AGTGGCGATAAGTCGTGTCTTACCGGGTTGGACTCAAGACGATAGTTACCGGATAAGGCGCAGCGGTCGG
GCTGAACGGGGGGTTCGTGCACACAGCCCAGCTTGGAGCGAACGACCTACACCGAACTGAGATACCTACA
GCGTGAGCTATGAGAAAGCGCCACGCTTCCCGAAGGGAGAAAGGCGGACAGGTATCCGGTAAGCGGCAGG
GTCGGAACAGGAGAGCGCACGAGGGAGCTTCCAGGGGGAAACGCCTGGTATCTTTATAGTCCTGTCGGGT
TTCGCCACCTCTGACTTGAGCGTCGATTTTTGTGATGCTCGTCAGGGGGGCGGAGCCTATGGAAAAACGC
CAGCAACGCGGCCTTTTTACGGTTCCTGGCCTTTTGCTGGCCTTTTGCTCACATGTTCTTTCCTGCGTTA
TCCCCTGATTCTGTGGATAACCGTATTACCGCC
